>Addgene plasmid #13185 | pc3XB-ZF135 | depositor full sequence | sequence record 7534 | Author sequence
GACGGATCGGGAGATCTCCCGATCCCCTATGGTGCACTCTCAGTACAATCTGCTCTGATGCCGCATAGTT
AAGCCAGTATCTGCTCCCTGCTTGTGTGTTGGAGGTCGCTGAGTAGTGCGCGAGCAAAATTTAAGCTACA
ACAAGGCAAGGCTTGACCGACAATTGCATGAAGAATCTGCTTAGGGTTAGGCGTTTTGCGCTGCTTCGCG
ATGTACGGGCCAGATATACGCGTTGACATTGATTATTGACTAGTTATTAATAGTAATCAATTACGGGGTC
ATTAGTTCATAGCCCATATATGGAGTTCCGCGTTACATAACTTACGGTAAATGGCCCGCCTGGCTGACCG
CCCAACGACCCCCGCCCATTGACGTCAATAATGACGTATGTTCCCATAGTAACGCCAATAGGGACTTTCC
ATTGACGTCAATGGGTGGAGTATTTACGGTAAACTGCCCACTTGGCAGTACATCAAGTGTATCATATGCC
AAGTACGCCCCCTATTGACGTCAATGACGGTAAATGGCCCGCCTGGCATTATGCCCAGTACATGACCTTA
TGGGACTTTCCTACTTGGCAGTACATCTACGTATTAGTCATCGCTATTACCATGGTGATGCGGTTTTGGC
AGTACATCAATGGGCGTGGATAGCGGTTTGACTCACGGGGATTTCCAAGTCTCCACCCCATTGACGTCAA
TGGGAGTTTGTTTTGGCACCAAAATCAACGGGACTTTCCAAAATGTCGTAACAACTCCGCCCCATTGACG
CAAATGGGCGGTAGGCGTGTACGGTGGGAGGTCTATATAAGCAGAGCTCTCTGGCTAACTAGAGAACCCA
CTGCTTACTGGCTTATCGAAATTAATACGACTCACTATAGGGAGACCCAAGCTGGCTAGCGTTTAAACGG
GCCCTCTAGACCCGGGGAGAAGCCTTACATCTGCCGGAAGTGTGGGCGGGGGTTCTCCCGGAAGAGCAAC
CTCATCCGGCACCAGCGGACCCACACCGGTGGATCCTCTGCACAGTAGTAAGCTTAAGTTTAAACCGCTG
ATCAGCCTCGACTGTGCCTTCTAGTTGCCAGCCATCTGTTGTTTGCCCCTCCCCCGTGCCTTCCTTGACC
CTGGAAGGTGCCACTCCCACTGTCCTTTCCTAATAAAATGAGGAAATTGCATCGCATTGTCTGAGTAGGT
GTCATTCTATTCTGGGGGGTGGGGTGGGGCAGGACAGCAAGGGGGAGGATTGGGAAGACAATAGCAGGCA
TGCTGGGGATGCGGTGGGCTCTATGGCTTCTGAGGCGGAAAGAACCAGCTGGGGCTCTAGGGGGTATCCC
C
[124 nt withheld, positions 1332-1455]
C
[91 nt withheld, positions 1457-1547]
A
[49 nt withheld, positions 1549-1597]
CCTTTGACGTTGGAGTCCACGTTCTTT
[37 nt withheld, positions 1625-1661]
ACCCTATCTCGGTCTATTCTTTTGATTTATAAGGGATTTTGCCGATTTCGGCCTATTGGTTAAAAAATGA
GCTGATTTAACAAAAATTTAACGCGAATTAATTCTGTGGAATGTGTGTCAGTTAGGGTGTGGAAAGTCCC
CAGGCTCCCCAGCAGGCAGAAGTATGCAAAGCATGCATCTCAATTAGTCAGCAACCAGGTGTGGAAAGTC
CCCAGGCTCCCCAGCAGGCAGAAGTATGCAAAGCATGCATCTCAATTAGTCAGCAACCATAGTCCCGCCC
CTAACTCCGCCCATCCCGCCCCTAACTCCGCCCAGTTCCGCCCATTCTCCGCCCCATGGCTGACTAATTT
TTTTTATTTATGCAGAGGCCGAGGCCGCCTCTGCCTCTGAGCTATTCCAGAAGTAGTGAGGAGGCTTTTT
TGGAGGCCTAGGCTTTTGCAAAAAGCTCCCGGCCGGGAGCTTGTATATCCATTTTCGGATCTGATCAAGA
GACAGGATGAGGATCGTTTCGCATGATTGAACAAGATGGATTGCACGCAGGTTCTCCGGCCGCTTGGGTG
GAGAGGCTATTCGGCTATGACTGGGCACAACAGACAATCGGCTGCTCTGATGCCGCCGTGTTCCGGCTGT
CAGCGCAGGGGCGCCCGGTTCTTTTTGTCAAGACCGACCTGTCCGGTGCCCTGAATGAACTGCAGGACGA
GGCAGCGCGGCTATCGTGGCTGGCCACGACGGGCGTTCCTTGCGCAGCTGTGCTCGACGTTGTCACTGAA
GCGGGAAGGGACTGGCTGCTATTGGGCGAAGTGCCGGGGCAGGATCTCCTGTCATCTCACCTTGCTCCTG
CCGAGAAAGTATCCATCATGGCTGATGCAATGCGGCGGCTGCATACGCTTGATCCGGCTACCTGCCCATT
CGACCACCAAGCGAAACATCGCATCGAGCGAGCACGTACTCGGATGGAAGCCGGTCTTGTCGATCAGGAT
GATCTGGACGAAGAGCATCAGGGGCTCGCGCCAGCCGAACTGTTCGCCAGGCTCAAGGCGCGCATGCCCG
ACGGCGAGGATCTCGTCGTGACCCATGGCGATGCCTGCTTGCCGAATATCATGGTGGAAAATGGCCGCTT
TTCTGGATTCATCGACTGTGGCCGGCTGGGTGTGGCGGACCGCTATCAGGACATAGCGTTGGCTACCCGT
GATATTGCTGAAGAGCTTGGCGGCGAATGGGCTGACCGCTTCCTCGTGCTTTACGGTATCGCCGCTCCCG
ATTCGCAGCGCATCGCCTTCTATCGCCTTCTTGACGAGTTCTTCTGAGCGGGACTCTGGGGTTCGAAATG
ACCGACCAAGCGACGCCCAACCTGCCATCACGAGATTTCGATTCCACCGCCGCCTTCTATGAAAGGTTGG
GCTTCGGAATCGTTTTCCGGGACGCCGGCTGGATGATCCTCCAGCGCGGGGATCTCATGCTGGAGTTCTT
CGCCCACCCCAACTTGTTTATTGCAGCTTATAATGGTTACAAATAAAGCAATAGCATCACAAATTTCACA
AATAAAGCATTTTTTTCACTGCATTCTAGTTGTGGTTTGTCCAAACTCATCAATGTATCTTATCATGTCT
GTATACCGTCGACCTCTAGCTAGAGCTTGGCGTAATCATGGTCATAGCTGTTTCCTGTGTGAAATTGTTA
TCCGCTCACAATTCCACACAACATACGAGCCGGAAGCATAAAGTGTAAAGCCTGGGGTGCCTAATGAGTG
AGCTAACTCACATTAATTGCGTTGCGCTCACTGCCCGCTTTCCAGTCGGGAAACCTGTCGTGCCAGCTGC
ATTAATGAATCGGCCAACGCGCGGGGAGAGGCGGTTTGCGTATTGGGCGCTCTTCCGCTTCCTCGCTCAC
TGACTCGCTGCGCTCGGTCGTTCGGCTGCGGCGAGCGGTATCAGCTCACTCAAAGGCGGTAATACGGTTA
TCCACAGAATCAGGGGATAACGCAGGAAAGAACATGTGAGCAAAAGGCCAGCAAAAGGCCAGGAACCGTA
AAAAGGCCGCGTTGCTGGCGTTTTTCCATAGGCTCCGCCCCCCTGACGAGCATCACAAAAATCGACGCTC
AAGTCAGAGGTGGCGAAACCCGACAGGACTATAAAGATACCAGGCGTTTCCCCCTGGAAGCTCCCTCGTG
CGCTCTCCTGTTCCGACCCTGCCGCTTACCGGATACCTGTCCGCCTTTCTCCCTTCGGGAAGCGTGGCGC
TTTCTCATAGCTCACGCTGTAGGTATCTCAGTTCGGTGTAGGTCGTTCGCTCCAAGCTGGGCTGTGTGCA
CGAACCCCCCGTTCAGCCCGACCGCTGCGCCTTATCCGGTAACTATCGTCTTGAGTCCAACCCGGTAAGA
CACGACTTATCGCCACTGGCAGCAGCCACTGGTAACAGGATTAGCAGAGCGAGGTATGTAGGCGGTGCTA
CAGAGTTCTTGAAGTGGTGGCCTAACTACGGCTACACTAGAAGAACAGTATTTGGTATCTGCGCTCTGCT
GAAGCCAGTTACCTTCGGAAAAAGAGTTGGTAGCTCTTGATCCGGCAAACAAACCACCGCTGGTAGCGGT
TTTTTTGTTTGCAAGCAGCAGATTACGCGCAGAAAAAAAGGATCTCAAGAAGATCCTTTGATCTTTTCTA
CGGGGTCTGACGCTCAGTGGAACGAAAACTCACGTTAAGGGATTTTGGTCATGAGATTATCAAAAAGGAT
CTTCACCTAGATCCTTTTAAATTAAAAATGAAGTTTTAAATCAATCTAAAGTATATATGAGTAAACTTGG
TCTGACAGTTACCAATGCTTAATCAGTGAGGCACCTATCTCAGCGATCTGTCTATTTCGTTCATCCATAG
TTGCCTGACTCCCCGTCGTGTAGATAACTACGATACGGGAGGGCTTACCATCTGGCCCCAGTGCTGCAAT
GATACCGCGAGACCCACGCTCACCGGCTCCAGATTTATCAGCAATAAACCAGCCAGCCGGAAGGGCCGAG
CGCAGAAGTGGTCCTGCAACTTTATCCGCCTCCATCCAGTCTATTAATTGTTGCCGGGAAGCTAGAGTAA
GTAGTTCGCCAGTTAATAGTTTGCGCAACGTTGTTGCCATTGCTACAGGCATCGTGGTGTCACGCTCGTC
GTTTGGTATGGCTTCATTCAGCTCCGGTTCCCAACGATCAAGGCGAGTTACATGATCCCCCATGTTGTGC
AAAAAAGCGGTTAGCTCCTTCGGTCCTCCGATCGTTGTCAGAAGTAAGTTGGCCGCAGTGTTATCACTCA
TGGTTATGGCAGCACTGCATAATTCTCTTACTGTCATGCCATCCGTAAGATGCTTTTCTGTGACTGGTGA
GTACTCAACCAAGTCATTCTGAGAATAGTGTATGCGGCGACCGAGTTGCTCTTGCCCGGCGTCAATACGG
GATAATACCGCGCCACATAGCAGAACTTTAAAAGTGCTCATCATTGGAAAACGTTCTTCGGGGCGAAAAC
TCTCAAGGATCTTACCGCTGTTGAGATCCAGTTCGATGTAACCCACTCGTGCACCCAACTGATCTTCAGC
ATCTTTTACTTTCACCAGCGTTTCTGGGTGAGCAAAAACAGGAAGGCAAAATGCCGCAAAAAAGGGAATA
AGGGCGACACGGAAATGTTGAATACTCATACTCTTCCTTTTTCAATATTATTGAAGCATTTATCAGGGTT
ATTGTCTCATGAGCGGATACATATTTGAATGTATTTAGAAAAATAAACAAATAGGGGTTCCGCGCACATT
TCCCCGAAAAGTGCCACCTGACGTC
Features (pLannotate 1.2.2; 20 found; start..end, strand, type, name):
     28..80      -  misc_feature   bom (fragment): basis of mobility region from pBR322
    235..614     +  enhancer       CMV enhancer: human cytomegalovirus immediate early enhancer
    615..818     +  promoter       CMV promoter: human cytomegalovirus (CMV) immediate early promoter
    814..847     +  LTR            5' LTR (truncated) (fragment): truncated 5' long terminal repeat (LTR) from HIV-1
    863..881     +  promoter       T7 promoter: promoter for bacteriophage T7 RNA polymerase
    939..1010    +  CDS            ZNF589 (fragment): ZN589_HUMAN - Also known as SZF1. Experimental evidence at protein level: Swiss-Prot protein existence level 1. May play a role in hematopoietic stem/progenitor cell differentiation. May play a role as a DNA binding-dependent transcriptional repressor. From Homo sapiens (Human).
   1062..1286    +  polyA_signal   bGH poly(A) signal: bovine growth hormone polyadenylation signal
   1290..1311    +  promoter       SV40 promoter (fragment): SV40 enhancer and early promoter
   1332..1760    +  rep_origin     f1 ori (sequence partly withheld): f1 bacteriophage origin of replication; arrow indicates direction of (+) strand synthesis
   1774..2103    +  promoter       SV40 promoter: SV40 enhancer and early promoter
   2174..2965    +  CDS            neo: KKA2_KLEPN - Also known as kan, nptII. Experimental evidence at protein level: Swiss-Prot protein existence level 1. Resistance to kanamycin, neomycin, paromomycin, ribostamycin, butirosin and gentamicin B. From Klebsiella pneumoniae.
   2989..3147    +  CDS            ble (fragment): BLE_KLEPN - Experimental evidence at protein level: Swiss-Prot protein existence level 1. Binding protein with a strong affinity to the bleomycin family of antibiotics. Binds to CL990; an antimitotic-antibiotic compound. From Klebsiella pneumoniae.
   3142..3263    +  polyA_signal   SV40 poly(A) signal: SV40 polyadenylation signal
   3336..3352    -  protein_bind   lac operator: The lac repressor binds to the lac operator to inhibit transcription in E. coli. This inhibition can be relieved by adding lactose or isopropyl-β-D-thiogalactopyranoside (IPTG). lac repressor encoded by lacI
   3360..3390    -  promoter       lac promoter: promoter for the E. coli lac operon
   3405..3426    -  protein_bind   CAP binding site: CAP binding activates transcription in the presence of cAMP. E. coli catabolite activator protein
   3439..3531    -  CDS            lacI (fragment): lac repressor; lacI; The lac repressor binds to the lac operator to inhibit transcription in E. coli. This inhibition can be relieved by adding lactose or isopropyl-β-D-thiogalactopyranoside (IPTG).
   3714..4299    -  rep_origin     ori: high-copy-number ColE1/pMB1/pBR322/pUC origin of replication
   4470..5330    -  CDS            AmpR: β-lactamase; bla; confers resistance to ampicillin, carbenicillin, and related antibiotics
   5331..5435    -  promoter       AmpR promoter: bla
