[The description below was written by a language model from this plasmid's Addgene catalogue record and pLannotate feature annotations shown in this document.]
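Description:
pc3XB-ZF135 is a module-archive plasmid from the Zinc Finger Consortium Modular Assembly Kit v1.0. It carries the coding sequence for a single engineered C2H2 zinc finger in pc3XB, a modified pcDNA3 mammalian expression backbone of about 5.4 kb. In E. coli it is maintained at high copy through a ColE1/pUC-type origin and selected with ampicillin via the β-lactamase gene. An f1 origin is also present, which allows single-stranded DNA production. For mammalian cells, the backbone provides a neomycin phosphotransferase cassette driven by the SV40 early promoter and ended by the SV40 polyadenylation signal, giving G418 selection.

The roughly 90 bp insert, ZF135, sits between XbaI and BamHI sites, both of which were preserved in cloning. It lies downstream of the CMV immediate-early enhancer/promoter and a T7 promoter, and upstream of the bovine growth hormone polyadenylation signal. The finger comes from the ToolGen module set (module 39, named RSNR) and is recorded as recognising the DNA triplet GAG. The automated annotation labels this region as a fragment of human ZNF589, which most likely reflects similarity between that protein and the finger module. A few other short hits, such as the truncated HIV-1 LTR, ble and lacI fragments, look like backbone remnants or annotation artefacts rather than functional parts.

The associated publication describes standardized reagents for engineering zinc finger nucleases by modular assembly. In that scheme, single-finger modules like this one are joined by restriction cloning into multi-finger arrays that target longer DNA sites.
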