>Addgene plasmid #13185 | pc3XB-ZF135 | addgene partial sequence | sequence record 19569 | CMV-F 5'-CGCAAATGGGCGGTAGGCGTG-3'
GAGAACCACTGCTTACTGGCTTATCGAAATTAATACGACTCACTATAGGGAGACCCAAGCTGGCTAGCGT
TTAAACGGGCCCTCTAGACCCGGGGAGAAGCCTTACATCTGCCGGAAGTGTGGGCGGGGGTTCTCCCGGA
AGAGCAACCTCATCCGGCACCAGCGGACCCACACCGGTGGATCCTCTGCACAGTAGTAAGCTTAAGTTTA
AACCGCTGATCAGCCTCGACTGTGCCTTCTAGTTGCCAGCCATCTGTTGTTTGCCCCTCCCCCGTGCCTT
CCTTGACCCTGGAAGGTGCCACTCCCACTGTCCTTTCCTAATAAAATGAGGAAATTGCATCGCATTGTCT
GAGTAGGTGTCATTCTATTCTGGGGGGTGGGGTGGGGCAGGACAGCAAGGGGGAGGATTGGGAAGACAAT
AGCAGGCATGCTGGGGATGCGGTGGGCTCTATGGCTTCTGAGGCGGAAAGAACCAGCTGGGGCTCTAGGG
GGTATCCCCACGCGCCCT
