Addgene plasmid #13185: pc3XB-ZF135
Depositing lab: Keith Joung. Depositing organization: Massachusetts General Hospital. Publication: Standardized reagents and protocols for engineering zinc finger nucleases by modular assembly. Wright DA, Thibodeau-Beganny S, Sander JD, Winfrey RJ, Hirsh AS, Eichtinger M, Fu F, Porteus MH, Dobbs D, Voytas DF, Joung JK. Nat Protoc. 2006;1(3):1637-52. doi: 10.1038/nprot.2006.259 PubMed 17406455.
Backbone
  Vector backbone: pc3XB
  Backbone manufacturer: Modified Invitrogen pcDNA3
  Backbone size w/o insert (bp): 5400
  Vector type: Mammalian Expression
  Selectable markers: Neomycin (select with G418)
Growth in bacteria
  Bacterial resistance: Ampicillin, 100 μg/mL
  Growth temperature: 37°C
  Growth strain: XL1 Blue
  Copy number: High Copy
Gene/Insert
  Gene/Insert name: ZF135
  Insert size (bp): 90
  Cloning method: Restriction Enzyme; 5′ cloning site XbaI (not destroyed); 3′ cloning site BamHI (not destroyed)
  Sequencing primers: 5′ T7
Terms and licenses: Academic/Nonprofit Terms; Industry Terms: Not Available to Industry
Depositor comments: Part of the Zinc Finger Consortium Modular Assembly Kit v1.0. Finger protein sequence: PGEKPYICRKCGRGFSRKSNLIRHQRTH. Target DNA sequence: GAG. This zinc finger is derived from the ToolGen module set. ToolGen ZF ID: 39. ToolGen ZF Name: RSNR.
How to cite: pc3XB-ZF135 was a gift from Keith Joung (Addgene plasmid # 13185 ; http://n2t.net/addgene:13185 ; RRID:Addgene_13185)
